>Addgene plasmid #248035 | pGIPZ EF1a ACCx2 uORF eIL12 IRES mNeonGreen-P2A-Puro | addgene full sequence | sequence record 497729 | Addgene NGS Result
TGGAAGGGCTAATTCACTCCCAAAGAAGACAAGATATCCTTGATCTGTGGATCTACCACACACAAGGCTA
CTTCCCTGATTAGCAGAACTACACACCAGGGCCAGGGGTCAGATATCCACTGACCTTTGGATGGTGCTAC
AAGCTAGTACCAGTTGAGCCAGATAAGGTAGAAGAGGCCAATAAAGGAGAGAACACCAGCTTGTTACACC
CTGTGAGCCTGCATGGGATGGATGACCCGGAGAGAGAAGTGTTAGAGTGGAGGTTTGACAGCCGCCTAGC
ATTTCATCACGTGGCCCGAGAGCTGCATCCGGAGTACTTCAAGAACTGCTGATATCGAGCTTGCTACAAG
GGACTTTCCGCTGGGGACTTTCCAGGGAGGCGTGGCCTGGGCGGGACTGGGGAGTGGCGAGCCCTCAGAT
CCTGCATATAAGCAGCTGCTTTTTGCCTGTACTGGGTCTCTCTGGTTAGACCAGATCTGAGCCTGGGAGC
TCTCTGGCTAACTAGGGAACCCACTGCTTAAGCCTCAATAAAGCTTGCCTTGAGTGCTTCAAGTAGTGTG
TGCCCGTCTGTTGTGTGACTCTGGTAACTAGAGATCCCTCAGACCCTTTTAGTCAGTGTGGAAAATCTCT
AGCAGTGGCGCCCGAACAGGGACTTGAAAGCGAAAGGGAAACCAGAGGAGCTCTCTCGACGCAGGACTCG
GCTTGCTGAAGCGCGCACGGCAAGAGGCGAGGGGCGGCGACTGGTGAGTACGCCAAAAATTTTGACTAGC
GGAGGCTAGAAGGAGAGAGATGGGTGCGAGAGCGTCAGTATTAAGCGGGGGAGAATTAGATCGCGATGGG
AAAAAATTCGGTTAAGGCCAGGGGGAAAGAAAAAATATAAATTAAAACATATAGTATGGGCAAGCAGGGA
GCTAGAACGATTCGCAGTTAATCCTGGCCTGTTAGAAACATCAGAAGGCTGTAGACAAATACTGGGACAG
CTACAACCATCCCTTCAGACAGGATCAGAAGAACTTAGATCATTATATAATACAGTAGCAACCCTCTATT
GTGTGCATCAAAGGATAGAGATAAAAGACACCAAGGAAGCTTTAGACAAGATAGAGGAAGAGCAAAACAA
AAGTAAGACCACCGCACAGCAAGCGGCCGGCCGCTGATCTTCAGACCTGGAGGAGGAGATATGAGGGACA
ATTGGAGAAGTGAATTATATAAATATAAAGTAGTAAAAATTGAACCATTAGGAGTAGCACCCACCAAGGC
AAAGAGAAGAGTGGTGCAGAGAGAAAAAAGAGCAGTGGGAATAGGAGCTTTGTTCCTTGGGTTCTTGGGA
GCAGCAGGAAGCACTATGGGCGCAGCGTCAATGACGCTGACGGTACAGGCCAGACAATTATTGTCTGGTA
TAGTGCAGCAGCAGAACAATTTGCTGAGGGCTATTGAGGCGCAACAGCATCTGTTGCAACTCACAGTCTG
GGGCATCAAGCAGCTCCAGGCAAGAATCCTGGCTGTGGAAAGATACCTAAAGGATCAACAGCTCCTGGGG
ATTTGGGGTTGCTCTGGAAAACTCATTTGCACCACTGCTGTGCCTTGGAATGCTAGTTGGAGTAATAAAT
CTCTGGAACAGATTTGGAATCACACGACCTGGATGGAGTGGGACAGAGAAATTAACAATTACACAAGCTT
AATACACTCCTTAATTGAAGAATCGCAAAACCAGCAAGAAAAGAATGAACAAGAATTATTGGAATTAGAT
AAATGGGCAAGTTTGTGGAATTGGTTTAACATAACAAATTGGCTGTGGTATATAAAATTATTCATAATGA
TAGTAGGAGGCTTGGTAGGTTTAAGAATAGTTTTTGCTGTACTTTCTATAGTGAATAGAGTTAGGCAGGG
ATATTCACCATTATCGTTTCAGACCCACCTCCCAACCCCGAGGGGACCCGACAGGCCCGAAGGAATAGAA
GAAGAAGGTGGAGAGAGAGACAGAGACAGATCCATTCGATTAGTGAACGGATCGGCACTGCGTGCGCCAA
TTCTGCAGACAAATGGCAGTATTCATCCACAATTTTAAAAGAAAAGGGGGGATTGGGGGGTACAGTGCAG
GGGAAAGAATAGTAGACATAATAGCAACAGACATACAAACTAAAGAATTACAAAAACAAATTACAAAAAT
TCAAAATTTTCGGGTTTATTACAGGGACAGCAGAGATCCAGTTTGGTTAGTACCGGGCCCGCTCTAGTCC
GGAATCAGTCCTGCTCCTCGGCCACGAAGTGCACGCAGTTGCCGGCCGGGTCGCGCAGGGCGAACTCCCG
CCCCCACGGCTGCTCGCCGATCTCGGTCATGGCCGGCCCGGAGGCGTCCCGGAAGTTCGTGGACACGACC
TCCGACCACTCGGCGTACAGCTCGTCCAGGCCGCGCACCCACACCCAGGCCAGGGTGTTGTCCGGCACCA
CCTGGTCCTGGACCGCGCTGATGAACAGGGTCACGTCGTCCCGGACCACACCGGCGAAGTCGTCCTCCAC
GAAGTCCCGGGAGAACCCGAGCCGGTCGGTCCAGAACTCGACCGCTCCGGCGACGTCGCGCGCGGTGAGC
ACCGGAACGGCACTGGTCAACTTGGCCATGGTGGCCCTCCTATAGTGAGTCGTATTATACTATGCCGATA
TACTATGCCGATGATTAATTGTCAACACGTGCTGCAGGTCCGAGGTTCTAGAGAGTAATTCATACAAAAG
GACTCGCCCCTGCCTTGGGGAATCCCAGGGACCGTCGTTAAACTCCCACTAACGTAGAACCCAGAGATCG
CTGCGTTCCCGCCCCCTCACCCGCCCGCTCTCGTCATCACTGAGGTGGAGAAGAGCATGCGTGAGGCTCC
GGTGCCCGTCAGTGGGCAGAGCGCACATCGCCCACAGTCCCCGAGAAGTTGGGGGGAGGGGTCGGCAATT
GAACCGGTGCCTAGAGAAGGTGGCGCGGGGTAAACTGGGAAAGTGATGTCGTGTACTGGCTCCGCCTTTT
TCCCGAGGGTGGGGGAGAACCGTATATAAGTGCAGTAGTCGCCGTGAACGTTCTTTTTCGCAACGGGTTT
GCCGCCAGAACACAGGTAAGTGCCGTGTGTGGTTCCCGCGGGCCTGGCCTCTTTACGGGTTATGGCCCTT
GCGTGCCTTGAATTACTTCCACGCCCCTGGCTGCAGTACGTGATTCTTGATCCCGAGCTTCGGGTTGGAA
GTGGGTGGGAGAGTTCGAGGCCTTGCGCTTAAGGAGCCCCTTCGCCTCGTGCTTGAGTTGAGGCCTGGCT
TGGGCGCTGGGGCCGCCGCGTGCGAATCTGGTGGCACCTTCGCGCCTGTCTCGCTGCTTTCGATAAGTCT
CTAGCCATTTAAAATTTTTGATGACCTGCTGCGACGCTTTTTTTCTGGCAAGATAGTCTTGTAAATGCGG
GCCAAGATCTGCACACTGGTATTTCGGTTTTTGGGGCCGCGGGCGGCGACGGGGCCCGTGCGTCCCAGCG
CACATGTTCGGCGAGGCGGGGCCTGCGAGCGCGGCCACCGAGAATCGGACGGGGGTAGTCTCAAGCTGGC
CGGCCTGCTCTGGTGCCTGGCCTCGCGCCGCCGTGTATCGCCCCGCCCTGGGCGGCAAGGCTGGCCCGGT
CGGCACCAGTTGCGTGAGCGGAAAGATGGCCGCTTCCCGGCCCTGCTGCAGGGAGCTCAAAATGGAGGAC
GCGGCGCTCGGGAGAGCGGGCGGGTGAGTCACCCACACAAAGGAAAAGGGCCTTTCCGTCCTCAGCCGTC
GCTTCATGTGACTCCACGGAGTACCGGGCGCCGTCCAGGCACCTCGATTAGTTCTCGAGCTTTTGGAGTA
CGTCGTCTTTAGGTTGGGGGGAGGGGTTTTATGCGATGGAGTTTCCCCACACTGAGTGGGTGGAGACTGA
AGTTAGGCCAGCTTGGCACTTGATGTAATTCTCCTTGGAATTTGCCCTTTTTGAGTTTGGATCTTGGTTC
ATTCTCAAGCCTCAGACAGTGGTTCAAAGTTTTTTTCTTCCATTTCAGGTGTCGTGAGAGCTCGTTTAGT
GAACCGTCAGATCGCCTGGAGACGCCATCCACGCTGTTTTGACCTCCATAGAAGAGAACGGGACCGATCC
AAATTCTCGAGGCTAGCACCATGGGTTGACCACCATGTGTCACCAGCAGCTGGTCATCAGCTGGTTCAGC
CTGGTGTTCCTGGCCTCTCCTCTGGTGGCCATCTGGGAGCTGAAGAAAGACGTGTACGTGGTGGAACTGG
ACTGGTATCCCGATGCTCCTGGCGAGATGGTGGTGCTGACCTGCGATACCCCTGAAGAGGACGGCATCAC
CTGGACACTGGATCAGTCTAGCGAGGTGCTCGGCAGCGGCAAGACCCTGACCATCCAAGTGAAAGAGTTT
GGCGACGCCGGCCAGTACACCTGTCACAAAGGCGGAGAAGTGCTGAGCCACAGCCTGCTGCTGCTCCACA
AGAAAGAGGATGGCATTTGGAGCACCGACATCCTGAAGGACCAGAAAGAGCCCAAGAACAAGACCTTCCT
GAGATGCGAGGCCAAGAACTACAGCGGCCGGTTCACATGTTGGTGGCTGACCACCATCAGCACCGACCTG
ACCTTCAGCGTGAAGTCCAGCAGAGGCAGCAGTGATCCTCAGGGCGTTACATGTGGCGCCGCTACACTGT
CTGCCGAAAGAGTGCGGGGCGACAACAAAGAATACGAGTACAGCGTGGAATGCCAAGAGGACAGCGCCTG
TCCAGCCGCCGAAGAGTCTCTGCCTATCGAAGTGATGGTGGACGCCGTGCACAAGCTGAAGTACGAGAAC
TACACCTCCAGCTTTTTCATCCGGGACATCATCAAGCCCGATCCTCCAAAGAATCTCCAGCTGAAGCCTC
TGAAGAACAGCAGACAGGTGGAAGTGTCCTGGGAGTACCCCGACACCTGGTCTACACCCCACAGCTACTT
CAGCCTGACCTTTTGCGTGCAAGTGCAGGGCAAGTCCAAGCGCGAGAAAAAGGACCGGGTGTTCACCGAC
AAGACCAGCGCCACCGTGATCTGCCGGAAGAATGCCAGCATCAGCGTCAGAGCCCAGGATCGGTACTACA
GCAGCTCTTGGAGCGAGTGGGCCAGCGTTCCATGTTCTGGTGGCGGAGGCAGCGGAGGCGGAGGCAGCGG
CGGAGGAGGCAGCAGAAATCTGCCTGTTGCCACTCCTGATCCTGGCATGTTCCCTTGCCTGCACCACAGC
CAGAATCTGCTGAGAGCCGTGTCCAACATGCTCCAGAAGGCCAGACAGACCCTTGAGTTCTACCCCTGCA
CCAGCGAGGAAATCGACCACGAGGACATCACCAAGGATAAGACCAGCACCGTGGAAGCCTGCCTGCCTCT
GGAACTGACCAAGAACGAGAGCTGCCTGAACAGCCGGGAAACCAGCTTCATCACCAACGGCTCTTGCCTG
GCCAGCAGAAAGACCTCCTTCATGATGGCCCTGTGCCTGAGCAGCATCTACGAGGACCTGAAGATGTACC
AGGTCGAGTTCAAGACCATGAACGCCAAGCTGCTGATGGACCCCAAGCGGCAGATTTTCCTGGACCAGAA
TATGCTGGCCGTGATCGACGAGCTGATGCAGGCCCTGAACTTCAACAGCGAGACAGTGCCCCAGAAGTCT
AGCCTGGAAGAACCCGACTTCTACAAGACCAAGATCAAGCTGTGCATCCTGCTGCACGCCTTCAGAATCA
GAGCCGTGACCATCGACAGAGTGATGAGCTACCTGAACGCCAGCTAAGCGGCCGCGGATCCGCCCCTCTC
CCTCCCCCCCCCCTAACGTTACTGGCCGAAGCCGCTTGGAATAAGGCCGGTGTGCGTTTGTCTATATGTT
ATTTTCCACCATATTGCCGTCTTTTGGCAATGTGAGGGCCCGGAAACCTGGCCCTGTCTTCTTGACGAGC
ATTCCTAGGGGTCTTTCCCCTCTCGCCAAAGGAATGCAAGGTCTGTTGAATGTCGTGAAGGAAGCAGTTC
CTCTGGAAGCTTCTTGAAGACAAACAACGTCTGTAGCGACCCTTTGCAGGCAGCGGAACCCCCCACCTGG
CGACAGGTGCCTCTGCGGCCAAAAGCCACGTGTATAAGATACACCTGCAAAGGCGGCACAACCCCAGTGC
CACGTTGTGAGTTGGATAGTTGTGGAAAGAGTCAAATGGCTCTCCTCAAGCGTATTCAACAAGGGGCTGA
AGGATGCCCAGAAGGTACCCCATTGTATGGGATCTGATCTGGGGCCTCGGTACACATGCTTTACATGTGT
TTAGTCGAGGTTAAAAAAACGTCTAGGCCCCCCGAACCACGGGGACGTGGTTTTCCTTTGAAAAACACGA
TGATAATATGGCCACAACCATGGGAACTAGTATGGTTTCCAAGGGCGAAGAGGACAATATGGCCAGCCTG
CCTGCCACACACGAGCTGCACATCTTTGGCAGCATCAACGGCGTGGACTTCGACATGGTCGGACAAGGCA
CCGGCAATCCCAACGACGGCTACGAGGAACTGAACCTGAAGTCCACAAAGGGCGACCTCCAGTTCAGCCC
CTGGATTCTGGTGCCTCACATCGGCTACGGCTTCCACCAGTACCTGCCTTATCCTGACGGCATGAGCCCT
TTCCAGGCCGCCATGGTTGATGGCTCTGGCTACCAGGTCCACCGGACCATGCAGTTTGAGGATGGCGCTT
CCCTGACCGTGAACTACAGATACACCTACGAGGGCAGCCACATCAAAGGCGAGGCCCAAGTGAAAGGCAC
AGGCTTCCCTGCTGATGGCCCCGTGATGACCAATTCTCTGACAGCCGCCGACTGGTGCAGAAGCAAGAAA
ACATACCCCAACGACAAGACCATCATCAGCACCTTCAAGTGGTCCTACACCACCGGCAACGGCAAGCGGT
ACAGAAGCACCGCCAGAACCACCTACACCTTCGCCAAACCTATGGCCGCCAACTACCTGAAGAACCAGCC
TATGTACGTGTTCCGCAAGACCGAGCTGAAGCACTCCAAGACAGAACTGAACTTCAAAGAGTGGCAGAAA
GCCTTCACCGACGTGATGGGCATGGACGAACTCTACAAAGCCACGAACTTCAGCCTGCTGAAGCAGGCTG
GAGACGTGGAGGAGAACCCTGGACCCATGGCCACCGAGTACAAGCCCACGGTGCGCCTCGCCACCCGCGA
CGACGTCCCCCGGGCCGTACGCACCCTCGCCGCCGCGTTCGCCGACTACCCCGCCACGCGCCACACCGTC
GACCCGGACCGCCACATCGAGCGGGTCACCGAGCTGCAAGAACTCTTCCTCACGCGCGTCGGGCTCGACA
TCGGCAAGGTGTGGGTCGCGGACGACGGCGCCGCGGTGGCGGTCTGGACCACGCCGGAGAGCGTCGAAGC
GGGGGCGGTGTTCGCCGAGATCGGCTCGCGCATGGCCGAGTTGAGCGGTTCCCGGCTGGCCGCGCAGCAA
CAGATGGAAGGCCTCCTGGCGCCGCACCGGCCCAAGGAGCCCGCGTGGTTCCTGGCCACCGTCGGCGTCT
CGCCCGACCACCAGGGCAAGGGTCTGGGCAGCGCCGTCGTGCTCCCCGGAGTGGAGGCGGCCGAGCGCGC
TGGGGTGCCCGCCTTCCTGGAGACCTCCGCGCCCCGCAACCTCCCCTTCTACGAGCGGCTCGGCTTCACC
GTCACCGCCGACGTCGAGGTGCCCGAAGGACCGCGCACCTGGTGCATGACCCGCAAGCCCGGTGCCTGAT
GTACAAGTAGGTCGACAATCAACCTCTGGATTACAAAATTTGTGAAAGATTGACTGGTATTCTTAACTAT
GTTGCTCCTTTTACGCTATGTGGATACGCTGCTTTAATGCCTTTGTATCATGCTATTGCTTCCCGTATGG
CTTTCATTTTCTCCTCCTTGTATAAATCCTGGTTGCTGTCTCTTTATGAGGAGTTGTGGCCCGTTGTCAG
GCAACGTGGCGTGGTGTGCACTGTGTTTGCTGACGCAACCCCCACTGGTTGGGGCATTGCCACCACCTGT
CAGCTCCTTTCCGGGACTTTCGCTTTCCCCCTCCCTATTGCCACGGCGGAACTCATCGCCGCCTGCCTTG
CCCGCTGCTGGACAGGGGCTCGGCTGTTGGGCACTGACAATTCCGTGGTGTTGTCGGGGAAGCTGACGTC
CTTTCCATGGCTGCTCGCCTGTGTTGCCACCTGGATTCTGCGCGGGACGTCCTTCTGCTACGTCCCTTCG
GCCCTCAATCCAGCGGACCTTCCTTCCCGCGGCCTGCTGCCGGCTCTGCGGCCTCTTCCGCGTCTTCGCC
TTCGCCCTCAGACGAGTCGGATCTCCCTTTGGGCCGCCTCCCCGCCTGGAATTCGAGCTCGGTACCTTTA
AGACCAATGACTTACAAGGCAGCTGTAGATCTTAGCCACTTTTTAAAAGAAAAGAGGGGACTGGAAGGGC
TAATTCACTCCCAACGAAGACAAGATCTGCTTTTTGCTTGTACTGGGTCTCTCTGGTTAGACCAGATCTG
AGCCTGGGAGCTCTCTGGCTAACTAGGGAACCCACTGCTTAAGCCTCAATAAAGCTTGCCTTGAGTGCTT
CAAGTAGTGTGTGCCCGTCTGTTGTGTGACTCTGGTAACTAGAGATCCCTCAGACCCTTTTAGTCAGTGT
GGAAAATCTCTAGCAGTAGTAGTTCATGTCATCTTATTATTCAGTATTTATAACTTGCAAAGAAATGAAT
ATCAGAGAGTGAGAGGCCTTGACATTGTTTAAACCCGCTGATCAGCCTCGACTGTGCCTTCTAGTTGCCA
GCCATCTGTTGTTTGCCCCTCCCCCGTGCCTTCCTTGACCCTGGAAGGTGCCACTCCCACTGTCCTTTCC
TAATAAAATGAGGAAATTGCATCGCATTGTCTGAGTAGGTGTCATTCTATTCTGGGGGGTGGGGTGGGGC
AGGACAGCAAGGGGGAGGATTGGGAAGACAATAGCAGGCATGCTGGGGATGCGGTGGGCTCTATGGCTTC
TGAGGCGGAAAGAACCAGCTGGGGCTCTAGGGGGTATCCCC
[117 nt withheld, positions 9072-9188]
TCACGTTC
[91 nt withheld, positions 9197-9287]
A
[49 nt withheld, positions 9289-9337]
CCTTTGACGTTGGAGTCCACGTTCTTT
[37 nt withheld, positions 9365-9401]
ACCCTATCTCGGTCTATTCTTTTGATTTATAAGGGATTTTGCCGATTTCGGCCTATTGGTTAAAAAATGA
GCTGATTTAACAAAAATTTAACGCGAATTAATTCTGTGGAATGTGTGTCAGTTAGGGTGTGGAAAGTCCC
CAGGCTCCCCAGCAGGCAGAAGTATGCAAAGCATGCATCTCAATTAGTCAGCAACCAGGTGTGGAAAGTC
CCCAGGCTCCCCAGCAGGCAGAAGTATGCAAAGCATGCATCTCAATTAGTCAGCAACCATAGTCCCGCCC
CTAACTCCGCCCATCCCGCCCCTAACTCCGCCCAGTTCCGCCCATTCTCCGCCCCATGGCTGACTAATTT
TTTTTATTTATGCAGAGGCCGAGGCCGCCTCTGCCTCTGAGCTATTCCAGAAGTAGTGAGGAGGCTTTTT
TGGAGGCCTAGGCTTTTGCAAAAAGCTCCCGGGAGCTTGTATATCCATTTTCGGATCTGATCAGCACGTG
ATGAAAAAGCCTGAACTCACCGCGACGTCTGTCGAGAAGTTTCTGATCGAAAAGTTCGACAGCGTCTCCG
ACCTGATGCAGCTCTCGGAGGGCGAAGAATCTCGTGCTTTCAGCTTCGATGTAGGAGGGCGTGGATATGT
CCTGCGGGTAAATAGCTGCGCCGATGGTTTCTACAAAGATCGTTATGTTTATCGGCACTTTGCATCGGCC
GCGCTCCCGATTCCGGAAGTGCTTGACATTGGGGAATTCAGCGAGAGCCTGACCTATTGCATCTCCCGCC
GTGCACAGGGTGTCACGTTGCAAGACCTGCCTGAAACCGAACTGCCCGCTGTTCTGCAGCCGGTCGCGGA
GGCCATGGATGCGATCGCTGCGGCCGATCTTAGCCAGACGAGCGGGTTCGGCCCATTCGGACCGCAAGGA
ATCGGTCAATACACTACATGGCGTGATTTCATATGCGCGATTGCTGATCCCCATGTGTATCACTGGCAAA
CTGTGATGGACGACACCGTCAGTGCGTCCGTCGCGCAGGCTCTCGATGAGCTGATGCTTTGGGCCGAGGA
CTGCCCCGAAGTCCGGCACCTCGTGCACGCGGATTTCGGCTCCAACAATGTCCTGACGGACAATGGCCGC
ATAACAGCGGTCATTGACTGGAGCGAGGCGATGTTCGGGGATTCCCAATACGAGGTCGCCAACATCTTCT
TCTGGAGGCCGTGGTTGGCTTGTATGGAGCAGCAGACGCGCTACTTCGAGCGGAGGCATCCGGAGCTTGC
AGGATCGCCGCGGCTCCGGGCGTATATGCTCCGCATTGGTCTTGACCAACTCTATCAGAGCTTGGTTGAC
GGCAATTTCGATGATGCAGCTTGGGCGCAGGGTCGATGCGACGCAATCGTCCGATCCGGAGCCGGGACTG
TCGGGCGTACACAAATCGCCCGCAGAAGCGCGGCCGTCTGGACCGATGGCTGTGTAGAAGTACACGCCGA
TAGTGGAAACCGACGCCCCAGCACTCGTCCGAGGGCAAAGGAATAGCACGTGCTACGAGATTTCGATTCC
ACCGCCGCCTTCTATGAAAGGTTGGGCTTCGGAATCGTTTTCCGGGACGCCGGCTGGATGATCCTCCAGC
GCGGGGATCTCATGCTGGAGTTCTTCGCCCACCCCAACTTGTTTATTGCAGCTTATAATGGTTACAAATA
AAGCAATAGCATCACAAATTTCACAAATAAAGCATTTTTTTCACTGCATTCTAGTTGTGGTTTGTCCAAA
CTCATCAATGTATCTTATCATGTCTGTATACCGTCGACCTCTAGCTAGAGCTTGGCGTAATCATGGTCAT
AGCTGTTTCCTGTGTGAAATTGTTATCCGCTCACAATTCCACACAACATACGAGCCGGAAGCATAAAGTG
TAAAGCCTGGGGTGCCTAATGAGTGAGCTAACTCACATTAATTGCGTTGCGCTCACTGCCCGCTTTCCAG
TCGGGAAACCTGTCGTGCCAGCTGCATTAATGAATCGGCCAACGCGCGGGGAGAGGCGGTTTGCGTATTG
GGCGCTCTTCCGCTTCCTCGCTCACTGACTCGCTGCGCTCGGTCGTTCGGCTGCGGCGAGCGGTATCAGC
TCACTCAAAGGCGGTAATACGGTTATCCACAGAATCAGGGGATAACGCAGGAAAGAACATGTGAGCAAAA
GGCCAGCAAAAGGCCAGGAACCGTAAAAAGGCCGCGTTGCTGGCGTTTTTCCATAGGCTCCGCCCCCCTG
ACGAGCATCACAAAAATCGACGCTCAAGTCAGAGGTGGCGAAACCCGACAGGACTATAAAGATACCAGGC
GTTTCCCCCTGGAAGCTCCCTCGTGCGCTCTCCTGTTCCGACCCTGCCGCTTACCGGATACCTGTCCGCC
TTTCTCCCTTCGGGAAGCGTGGCGCTTTCTCATAGCTCACGCTGTAGGTATCTCAGTTCGGTGTAGGTCG
TTCGCTCCAAGCTGGGCTGTGTGCACGAACCCCCCGTTCAGCCCGACCGCTGCGCCTTATCCGGTAACTA
TCGTCTTGAGTCCAACCCGGTAAGACACGACTTATCGCCACTGGCAGCAGCCACTGGTAACAGGATTAGC
AGAGCGAGGTATGTAGGCGGTGCTACAGAGTTCTTGAAGTGGTGGCCTAACTACGGCTACACTAGAAGAA
CAGTATTTGGTATCTGCGCTCTGCTGAAGCCAGTTACCTTCGGAAAAAGAGTTGGTAGCTCTTGATCCGG
CAAACAAACCACCGCTGGTAGCGGTGGTTTTTTTGTTTGCAAGCAGCAGATTACGCGCAGAAAAAAAGGA
TCTCAAGAAGATCCTTTGATCTTTTCTACGGGGTCTGACGCTCAGTGGAACGAAAACTCACGTTAAGGGA
TTTTGGTCATGAGATTATCAAAAAGGATCTTCACCTAGATCCTTTTAAATTAAAAATGAAGTTTTAAATC
AATCTAAAGTATATATGAGTAAACTTGGTCTGACAGTTACCAATGCTTAATCAGTGAGGCACCTATCTCA
GCGATCTGTCTATTTCGTTCATCCATAGTTGCCTGACTCCCCGTCGTGTAGATAACTACGATACGGGAGG
GCTTACCATCTGGCCCCAGTGCTGCAATGATACCGCGAGACCCACGCTCACCGGCTCCAGATTTATCAGC
AATAAACCAGCCAGCCGGAAGGGCCGAGCGCAGAAGTGGTCCTGCAACTTTATCCGCCTCCATCCAGTCT
ATTAATTGTTGCCGGGAAGCTAGAGTAAGTAGTTCGCCAGTTAATAGTTTGCGCAACGTTGTTGCCATTG
CTACAGGCATCGTGGTGTCACGCTCGTCGTTTGGTATGGCTTCATTCAGCTCCGGTTCCCAACGATCAAG
GCGAGTTACATGATCCCCCATGTTGTGCAAAAAAGCGGTTAGCTCCTTCGGTCCTCCGATCGTTGTCAGA
AGTAAGTTGGCCGCAGTGTTATCACTCATGGTTATGGCAGCACTGCATAATTCTCTTACTGTCATGCCAT
CCGTAAGATGCTTTTCTGTGACTGGTGAGTACTCAACCAAGTCATTCTGAGAATAGTGTATGCGGCGACC
GAGTTGCTCTTGCCCGGCGTCAATACGGGATAATACCGCGCCACATAGCAGAACTTTAAAAGTGCTCATC
ATTGGAAAACGTTCTTCGGGGCGAAAACTCTCAAGGATCTTACCGCTGTTGAGATCCAGTTCGATGTAAC
CCACTCGTGCACCCAACTGATCTTCAGCATCTTTTACTTTCACCAGCGTTTCTGGGTGAGCAAAAACAGG
AAGGCAAAATGCCGCAAAAAAGGGAATAAGGGCGACACGGAAATGTTGAATACTCATACTCTTCCTTTTT
CAATATTATTGAAGCATTTATCAGGGTTATTGTCTCATGAGCGGATACATATTTGAATGTATTTAGAAAA
ATAAACAAATAGGGGTTCCGCGCACATTTCCCCGAAAAGTGCCACCTGACGTCGACGGATCGGGAGATCA
ACTTGTTTATTGCAGCTTATAATGGTTACAAATAAAGCAATAGCATCACAAATTTCACAAATAAAGCATT
TTTTTCACTGCATTCTAGTTGTGGTTTGTCCAAACTCATCAATGTATCTTATCATGTCTGGATCAACTGG
ATAACTCAAGCTAACCAAAATCATCCCAAACTTCCCACCCCATACCCTATTACCACTGCCAATTACCTGT
GGTTTCATTTACTCTAAACCTGTGATTCCTCTGAATTATTTTCATTTTAAAGAAATTGTATTTGTTAAAT
ATGTACTACAAACTTAGTAGT
Features (pLannotate 1.2.2; 36 found; start..end, strand, type, name):
    377..634     +  LTR            5' LTR (truncated): truncated 5' long terminal repeat (LTR) from HIV-1
    681..806     +  misc_feature   HIV-1 Ψ: packaging signal of human immunodeficiency virus type 1
    790..1128    +  CDS            HIV-1 gag (fragment): gag protein from human immunodeficiency virus 1; gag
   1303..1536    +  misc_feature   RRE: The Rev response element (RRE) of HIV-1 allows for Rev-dependent mRNA export from the nucleus to the cytoplasm.
   1913..2013    +  CDS            Rev (fragment): human immunodeficiency virus 1 (HIV-1) Rev protein; rev; enhances nuclear export of unspliced and incompletely spliced viral mRNAs
   2063..2180    +  misc_feature   cPPT/CTS: central polypurine tract and central termination sequence of HIV-1
   2245..2619    -  CDS            BleoR: antibiotic-binding protein; Sh ble from Streptoalloteichus hindustanus; confers resistance to bleomycin, phleomycin, and Zeocin™
   2639..2686    -  promoter       EM7 promoter: synthetic bacterial promoter&nbsp
   2884..3095    +  promoter       EF-1α core promoter: core promoter for human elongation factor EF-1α
   3096..3209    +  intron         EF-1α intron A (fragment): intron upstream of the start codon of human EF-1α
   3835..4038    +  intron         EF-1α intron A: truncated intron upstream of the start codon of human EF-1α
   4047..4081    +  promoter       TRE3GV promoter (fragment): 3rd-generation Tet-responsive promoter that can be activated by binding of Tet-On® 3G, optimized for retroviral and lentiviral vectors
   4165..5148    +  CDS            IL12B: IL12B_HUMAN - Also known as NKSF2. Experimental evidence at protein level: Swiss-Prot protein existence level 1. Associates with IL23A to form the IL-23 interleukin, a heterodimeric cytokine which functions in innate and adaptive immunity. IL-23 may constitute with IL-17 an acute response to infection in peripheral tissues. IL-23 binds to a heterodimeric receptor complex composed of IL12RB1 and IL23R, activates the Jak-Stat signaling cascade, stimulates memory rather than naive T-cells and promotes production of proinflammatory cytokines. IL-23 induces autoimmune inflammation and thus may be r
   5191..5784    +  CDS            IL12A (fragment): IL12A_HUMAN - Also known as NKSF1. Experimental evidence at protein level: Swiss-Prot protein existence level 1. Cytokine that can act as a growth factor for activated T and NK cells, enhance the lytic activity of NK/lymphokine-activated killer cells, and stimulate the production of IFN-gamma by resting PBMC. From Homo sapiens (Human).
   5803..6389    +  misc_feature   IRES2: internal ribosome entry site (IRES) of the encephalomyocarditis virus (EMCV)
   6402..7109    +  CDS            mNeonGreen: mNeonGreen is a basic (constitutively fluorescent) green/yellow fluorescent protein published in 2013, derived from Branchiostoma lanceolatum. It is reported to be a very rapidly-maturing monomer with moderate acid sensitivity.
   7173..7769    +  CDS            PuroR: puromycin N-acetyltransferase; pac from Streptomyces alboniger; confers resistance to puromycin
   7787..8375    +  misc_feature   WPRE: woodchuck hepatitis virus posttranscriptional regulatory element
   8392..8460    +  CDS            nef (fragment): NEF_HV1Z2 - Experimental evidence at protein level: Swiss-Prot protein existence level 1. Extracellular Nef protein targets CD4(+) T-lymphocytes for apoptosis by interacting with CXCR4 surface receptors. From Human immunodeficiency virus type 1 group M subtype D (isolate Z2/CDC-Z34) (HIV-1).
   8462..8695    +  LTR            3' LTR (ΔU3): self-inactivating 3' long terminal repeat (LTR) from HIV-1
   8802..9026    +  polyA_signal   bGH poly(A) signal: bovine growth hormone polyadenylation signal
   9030..9051    +  promoter       SV40 promoter (fragment): SV40 enhancer and early promoter
   9072..9500    +  rep_origin     f1 ori (sequence partly withheld): f1 bacteriophage origin of replication; arrow indicates direction of (+) strand synthesis
   9514..9843    +  promoter       SV40 promoter: SV40 enhancer and early promoter
   9892..10917   +  CDS            HygR: aminoglycoside phosphotransferase from E. coli; aph(4)-Ia; confers resistance to hygromycin
  10927..11052   +  CDS            ble (fragment): BLE_KLEPN - Experimental evidence at protein level: Swiss-Prot protein existence level 1. Binding protein with a strong affinity to the bleomycin family of antibiotics. Binds to CL990; an antimitotic-antibiotic compound. From Klebsiella pneumoniae.
  11047..11168   +  polyA_signal   SV40 poly(A) signal: SV40 polyadenylation signal
  11239..11261   -  protein_bind   lac operator (fragment): The lac repressor binds to the lac operator to inhibit transcription in E. coli. This inhibition can be relieved by adding lactose or isopropyl-β-D-thiogalactopyranoside (IPTG). lac repressor encoded by lacI
  11265..11295   -  promoter       lac promoter: promoter for the E. coli lac operon
  11310..11331   -  protein_bind   CAP binding site: CAP binding activates transcription in the presence of cAMP. E. coli catabolite activator protein
  11344..11436   -  CDS            lacI (fragment): lac repressor; lacI; The lac repressor binds to the lac operator to inhibit transcription in E. coli. This inhibition can be relieved by adding lactose or isopropyl-β-D-thiogalactopyranoside (IPTG).
  11619..12207   -  rep_origin     ori: high-copy-number ColE1/pMB1/pBR322/pUC origin of replication
  12378..13238   -  CDS            AmpR: β-lactamase; bla; confers resistance to ampicillin, carbenicillin, and related antibiotics
  13239..13343   -  promoter       AmpR promoter: bla
  13391..13525   +  polyA_signal   SV40 poly(A) signal: SV40 polyadenylation signal
  13692..329     +  CDS            nef (fragment) (across the origin): NEF_HV1BR - Experimental evidence at protein level: Swiss-Prot protein existence level 1. Extracellular Nef protein targets CD4(+) T-lymphocytes for apoptosis by interacting with CXCR4 surface receptors (PubMed:14990729). From Human immunodeficiency virus type 1 group M subtype B (isolate BRU/LAI) (HIV-1).
