[The description below was written by a language model from this plasmid's Addgene catalogue record and pLannotate feature annotations shown in this document.]
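Description:
pGIPZ EF1a ACCx2 uORF eIL12 IRES mNeonGreen-P2A-Puro is an HIV-1-based lentiviral transfer vector built on the pGIPZ backbone, intended for stable, constitutive transgene expression in human cells. The sequenced plasmid is about 13.7 kb. It is propagated in E. coli through a high-copy ColE1/pUC-type origin with ampicillin selection, and it also carries an f1 origin. The viral portion comprises a truncated 5' LTR, the Ψ packaging signal with a gag fragment, the RRE for Rev-dependent nuclear export, the cPPT/CTS, a WPRE to enhance transcript expression, and a self-inactivating ΔU3 3' LTR. An EM7-driven BleoR cassette lies in reverse orientation within the viral region. An SV40 promoter-HygR cassette sits outside the LTRs in the plasmid backbone, so it would not be packaged; the record lists neither as an intended selectable marker.

The payload is a single transcription unit driven by the human EF1α promoter with its intron. The first cistron encodes engineered IL12, a single-chain human cytokine in which IL12B is joined by a linker to IL12A. It is preceded by an ACCx2 upstream open reading frame that, according to the depositor, reduces translation of the mRNA and so lowers cytokine output. The short TRE3GV match annotated just upstream is only a fragment and does not indicate Tet regulation. Downstream, an EMCV IRES drives translation of mNeonGreen fused through a P2A self-cleaving peptide to puromycin N-acetyltransferase. Transduced cells can therefore be identified by green fluorescence and enriched with puromycin. The associated publication compares synthetic cytokines for improving the production and performance of NK92 cell-based therapies.
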