Addgene plasmid #248035: pGIPZ EF1a ACCx2 uORF eIL12 IRES mNeonGreen-P2A-Puro
Purpose: Constitutively expresses an engineered version of IL12, mNeonGreen and a puromycin resistance gene in human cells
Depositing lab: Joshua Leonard. Depositing organization: Northwestern University. Publication: Comparative Evaluation of Synthetic Cytokines for Enhancing Production and Performance of NK92 Cell-Based Therapies. Deol S, Donahue PS, Mitrut RE, Hammitt-Kess IJ, Ahn J, Zhang B, Leonard JN. GEN Biotechnol. 2023 Jun 1;2(3):228-246. doi: 10.1089/genbio.2023.0024. Epub 2023 Jun 19. PubMed 37363412.
Backbone
  Vector backbone: pGIPZ
  Backbone size w/o insert (bp): 12064
  Vector type: Mammalian Expression, Lentiviral
  Selectable markers: Puromycin ; and mNeonGreen
Growth in bacteria
  Bacterial resistance: Ampicillin, 100 μg/mL
  Growth temperature: 30°C
  Growth strain: NEB Stable
  Copy number: High Copy
Gene/Insert
  Gene/Insert name: Engineered IL12
  Species: H. sapiens (human)
  Insert size (bp): 1640
  Promoter: human EF1a
  Cloning method: Restriction Enzyme; 5′ cloning site NheI (unknown if destroyed); 3′ cloning site NotI (unknown if destroyed)
  Sequencing primers: 5′ atagaagaGaAcgggaccg; 3′ cctcacattgccaaaagacg
Terms and licenses: Academic/Nonprofit Terms; Industry Terms: Not Available to Industry
Depositor comments: ACCx2 uORF (upstream open reading frame) diminishes level of mRNA translation. eIL12 construct: IL12B-linker-IL12A.
How to cite: pGIPZ EF1a ACCx2 uORF eIL12 IRES mNeonGreen-P2A-Puro was a gift from Joshua Leonard (Addgene plasmid # 248035 ; http://n2t.net/addgene:248035 ; RRID:Addgene_248035)
